Addgene plasmid #191042: pEY38
Purpose: unc-8 fluorescent neural reporter driving nuclear CYOFP expression (refer to NeuroPAL paper for expression)
Depositing lab: Oliver Hobert & Eviatar Yemini. Depositing organization: Columbia University. Publication: NeuroPAL: A Multicolor Atlas for Whole-Brain Neuronal Identification in C. elegans. Yemini E, Lin A, Nejatbakhsh A, Varol E, Sun R, Mena GE, Samuel ADT, Paninski L, Venkatachalam V, Hobert O. Cell. 2021 Jan 7;184(1):272-288.e11. doi: 10.1016/j.cell.2020.12.012. Epub 2020 Dec 29. PubMed 33378642.
Backbone
  Vector backbone: pPD95.62
  Vector type: Worm Expression
Growth in bacteria
  Bacterial resistance: Ampicillin, 100 μg/mL
  Growth temperature: 37°C
  Growth strain: DH5alpha
  Copy number: Unknown
Gene/Insert
  Gene/Insert name: unc-8
  Species: C. elegans (nematode)
  Mutation: None
  Entrez Gene: unc-8 (a.k.a. CELE_R13A1.4)
  Cloning method: Gibson Cloning
Terms and licenses: Academic/Nonprofit Terms; Industry Terms: Not Available to Industry
How to cite: pEY38 was a gift from Oliver Hobert & Eviatar Yemini (Addgene plasmid # 191042 ; http://n2t.net/addgene:191042 ; RRID:Addgene_191042)
