[The description below was written by a language model from this plasmid's Addgene catalogue record and pLannotate feature annotations shown in this document.]
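Description:
pEY38 is a C. elegans expression plasmid built on the pPD95.62 backbone, a worm vector of about 6.9 kb in its sequenced form. It is one of the reporter constructs made for the NeuroPAL multicolor atlas used for whole-brain neuronal identification. In E. coli it is maintained through a high-copy ColE1/pUC-type origin and selected with ampicillin via the bla (AmpR) gene and its own promoter. Small remnants of pUC- and pBR322-derived sequence are also annotated (MCS fragment, lac promoter/operator and CAP site, lacI, rop and bom fragments). These are backbone leftovers and have no evident role in the reporter.

The insert is listed as unc-8, introduced by Gibson cloning without mutation. Only a short stretch of unc-8 coding sequence is annotated, and it lies upstream of the fluorescent protein. This fits the stated purpose of using unc-8 regulatory sequence as a neuronal driver rather than expressing the UNC-8 protein, although the record does not define the boundaries of the promoter fragment. Downstream, after a short fragment matching worm-optimized GFP that is probably residual vector sequence, lies the complete CyOFP1 coding sequence, a long-Stokes-shift, cyan-excitable orange fluorescent protein. It is followed closely by his-11, which encodes C. elegans histone H2B. The layout suggests a CyOFP1–histone fusion that tethers the fluorophore to chromatin, giving the nuclear-localized signal described in the record. A fragment matching aex-5 lies 3′ of the cassette, and no 3′ UTR is explicitly annotated.

The plasmid serves as a transgenic reporter that labels the nuclei of unc-8-expressing neurons. The record refers to the NeuroPAL publication for the exact expression pattern.
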