Features (pLannotate 1.2.2; 15 found; start..end, strand, type, name):
    152..169     -  misc_feature   MCS (fragment): pUC18/19 multiple cloning site
   1505..1618    +  CDS            unc-8 (fragment): UNC8_CAEEL - Experimental evidence at transcript level: Swiss-Prot protein existence level 2. From Caenorhabditis elegans.
   2280..2331    +  CDS            mEGFP (fragment): monomeric enhanced GFP, optimized with synthetic introns for expression in C. elegans
   2338..3138    +  CDS            CyOFP1: CyOFP1 is a basic (constitutively fluorescent) long stokes shift fluorescent protein published in 2016, derived from Entacmaea quadricolor. It is reported to be a very rapidly-maturing monomer with moderate acid sensitivity.
   3163..3525    +  CDS            his-11: H2B1_CAEEL - Experimental evidence at protein level: Swiss-Prot protein existence level 1. Core component of nucleosome. Nucleosomes wrap and compact DNA into chromatin, limiting DNA accessibility to the cellular machineries which require DNA as a template. Histones thereby play a central role in transcription regulation, DNA repair, DNA replication and chromosomal stability. DNA accessibility is regulated via a complex set of post-translational modifications of histones, also called histone code, and nucleosome remodeling. From Caenorhabditis elegans.
   4135..4287    +  CDS            aex-5 (fragment): AEX5_CAEEL - Also known as kpc-3 From Caenorhabditis elegans.
   4415..4450    +  CDS            rop (fragment): Rop protein, which maintains plasmids at low copy number; rop
   4552..4651    +  misc_feature   bom (fragment): basis of mobility region from pBR322
   4749..4853    +  promoter       AmpR promoter: bla
   4854..5714    +  CDS            AmpR: β-lactamase; bla; confers resistance to ampicillin, carbenicillin, and related antibiotics
   5885..6473    +  rep_origin     ori: high-copy-number ColE1/pMB1/pBR322/pUC origin of replication
   6656..6748    +  CDS            lacI (fragment): lac repressor; lacI; The lac repressor binds to the lac operator to inhibit transcription in E. coli. This inhibition can be relieved by adding lactose or isopropyl-β-D-thiogalactopyranoside (IPTG).
   6761..6782    +  protein_bind   CAP binding site: CAP binding activates transcription in the presence of cAMP. E. coli catabolite activator protein
   6797..6827    +  promoter       lac promoter: promoter for the E. coli lac operon
   6835..6851    +  protein_bind   lac operator: The lac repressor binds to the lac operator to inhibit transcription in E. coli. This inhibition can be relieved by adding lactose or isopropyl-β-D-thiogalactopyranoside (IPTG). lac repressor encoded by lacI
>Addgene plasmid #191042 | pEY38 | addgene full sequence | sequence record 376004 | Addgene NGS Result
TCACACAGGAAACAGCTATGACCATGATTACGCCAAGCTGTAAGTTTAAACATGATCTTACTAACTAACT
ATTCTCATTTAAATTTTCAGAGCTTAAAAATGGCTGAAATCACTCACAACGATGGATACGCTAACAACTT
GGAAATGAAATAAGCTTGCATGCCTGCAGCTTAAGGAGCATTTCCGGTAGTTTGAACTTCTAAAAACTAC
ACTTTTCGATCTTTTATTTTCAAAGTCTCTTCTGAATTTCTGTAGTAAGAAGATGTCCAACAGAGACGTC
AACAATATACATCTAATTGCGGATGGGCTCTCAGAGCAACAAAAAGATAGATGACTCTCTTCCAATCCCC
TCGTCTACTTTTCGTCTCTTGTCAAAATTTTGAATCCGTTAGTCTGTGCACTTTATGATTCCAAAATATA
CATTTCCACGTCGCAAGGATGCAATTCGGCACAAAATTCGAAAAAATGTCACCTTTGCTGACGTGGAACT
TGATATGTGTCAGGTAACTTCTATTTTCAGTCATACTATTGGTAAATGTAAATTCTTTTTCCAAACAATA
ACCAAAAATTATCCCAAAACCAATAACCACTTTTAATCCAAAAATAGGAACCTTGGTAATAAATTTCCCA
ATTGGGAGTTCCCCGAAGTGAAGCTAATCGCAGATTCGTGTAAAACCCCCGTCTTTTGACAAAAAACCAA
GAAGGAAATCGCGGCAAGACCAAAAAAAGAATGAAGAGTAATACGACATGCAATGATCCCAAGAGAGGCC
AATTGTCTTTCAGTTGATCCCTCAGGAAGAGGACTTTCCTTTTTCAAAATGTGTCCCAAGCTTTTGTTTC
ATGTCACACAATTTTTGAAGTTGACACTATTTTCAGTTCAAGGTGGTACACAATTTTATGTTTAAAAAAT
AAAGTTAAGTTCTGGTTAGGAACAGTATTAATTTTTGTTATAGAATTGAATTTAAAACATCTTTAAAATT
ATTTAAATTGTCGTTTATTTTGTTTTCAGAGCAACACATTTCTACATTTATTGAATCTATCTGTTTCAAA
ATTTTAATAATTCACACTATTATTTTAGAGTAATAGATAAAGTTTAAACCCTGAATTTATTTGACTATTA
TTTTTTATAGCTCCCGCCTTTTTTTCGTTTAATACATACAATTTTATTAAAATGAACCCTGTTTGATGAA
TTCTTCTCTACTCGGTCCTTTATGAAATTAGCATATCCTCCTGATCCACCCAAAAGAATGTCAACTGAAT
AATAGGAGAAAAAGATAAAAGAGAGTAGATTTGAACATTTGAAACCAAGATTCCCATTTAGATAAGCTTA
TATTGTGGGGACTCCGGGGCCACACGGCGTCCTAATACAAGCTTTTCAAGAGCTTGCTCTCATTTTTTCT
CAACAATATTGTTTAGTATCTTCAAAAGTTTTGCATAAGCATGCTACAGTTGAAGACATTCCAGCTTTTC
ACTATGAAATATTTCCTTCATATTTTTATTGCAGAGACTCGTCCATGAACCAGAATCAATGGAGAGCAGG
TCAAGTCCATATATTAGACCATCTCCATACGCTGGAGGAGTTCATCCACACTTTGAAGAGGAAGATGACA
GGTCAAAAGTGAGTTTTATTCAAAGCTACGTTTTCAAACTTTTGTTTCATTTTTTCGTTCTTACCGAGAT
TTTTTTGATTCAAAATTGCGGGTTGTCATCGAAATAAGAAAGGAAAATACAACAGATATTAAGTTTTGCT
TCGCCTATTCTTTAAAAAAAATTATCGTTGTTATTTTGAGCATTAGGAAGATGTTATGAATCAAAAGATG
TTACATTTTTGAGCATTATCAGAATGTCGTCCATTTCTCATTTTACTAGTGGAACACGACGCAATTCGTT
CTTAAAAGTATAACTTTACACATATTTTTCTATTAAATTATTTTTGTCATGTTTCTAATATACGAAGTTG
CCAAGGTTTTCAGTGGTTTATTTAGTAAATGGGGCCCTAATAATTTCGAATCTTCGGTGATCACAATAAA
ATTGTTTTCAAAAATATAGGATCAATGAAAATTATTTTACTATTGTATACTCTTTGCTTGAATTTGAATG
ATGTTTCCAAAACATTTCAACTCATTTTTTCAGCTTCATGCATCAGCTCTCTACTCGGAACGCCGAACGT
CATCCCGGAAATCGGTACCGAGCTCAGAAAAAATGACCGCTCCAAAGAAGAAGCGCAAGGTTCCAGTCGA
GAAGATGACTGCCCCAAAAAAGAAACGTAAGGTCCCGCGGGTAAGTTTAAACAGTTCGGTACTAACTAAC
CATACATATTTAAATTTTCAGCGCGCTGTGTCAAAAGGAGAAGAGCTTATTAAGGAGAATATGCGTTCCA
AGCTCTACCTCGAGGGATCCGTCAACGGACACCAATTCAAGTGCACCCACGAGGGAGAGGGAAAGCCATA
CGAGGGAAAGCAAACCAACCGTATCAAGGTCGTCGAGGGAGGACCACTCCCATTCGCCTTCGACATCCTC
GCCACCCACTTCATGTACGGATCCAAGGTAAGTTTAAACATATATATACTAACTAACCCTGATTATTTAA
ATTTTCAGGTCTTCATCAAGTACCCAGCCGACCTCCCAGACTACTTCAAGCAATCCTTCCCAGAGGGATT
CACCTGGGAGCGTGTCATGGTCTTCGAGGACGGAGGAGTCCTCACCGCCACCCAAGACACCTCCCTCCAA
GACGGAGAGCTCATCTACAACGTCAAGGTCCGTGGAGTCAACTTCCCAGCCAACGGACCAGTCATGCAAA
AGAAGACCCTCGGATGGGAGCCATCCACCGAGACCATGTACCCAGCCGACGGAGGACTCGAGGGACGTTG
CGACAAGGTAAGTTTAAACATGATTTTACTAACTAACTAATCTGATTTAAATTTTCAGGCCCTCAAGCTC
GTCGGAGGAGGACACCTCCACGTCAACTTCAAGACCACCTACAAGTCCAAGAAGCCAGTCAAGATGCCAG
GAGTCCACTACGTCGACCGTCGTCTCGAGCGTATCAAGGAGGCCGACAACGAGACCTACGTCGAGCAATA
CGAGCACGCCGTCGCCCGTTACTCCAACCTCGGAGGAGGAATGGACGAGCTCTACAAGCCTAGGATACCG
GTGGGTGAAGACCCACCAAAGCCATCTGCCAAGGGAGCCAAGAAGGCCGCCAAGACCGTTACGAAGCCAA
AGGACGGAAAGAAGAGACGTCATGCCCGTAAGGAATCATACTCCGTCTACATCTACCGTGTCCTCAAGCA
AGTTCATCCAGACACTGGAGTTTCCTCCAAAGCCATGTCTATCATGAACTCTTTTGTCAACGATGTCTTC
GAGCGTATTGCTGCTGAAGCATCCCGTCTTGCTCACTACAACAAGCGTTCCACAATCTCATCCCGCGAAA
TTCAGACCGCTGTCCGTCTGATCCTTCCAGGAGAGCTTGCCAAGCACGCCGTGTCTGAGGGAACCAAGGC
CGTTACCAAGTACACTTCCAGCAAGTAGGAATTCCAACTGAGCGCCGGTCGCTACCATTACCAACTTGTC
TGGTGTCAAAAATAATAGGGGCCGCTGTCATCAGAGTAAGTTTAAACTGAGTTCTACTAACTAACGAGTA
ATATTTAAATTTTCAGCATCTCGCGCCCGTGCCTCTGACTTCTAAGTCCAATTACTCTTCAACATCCCTA
CATGCTCTTTCTCCCTGTGCTCCCACCCCCTATTTTTGTTATTATCAAAAAACTTCTCTTAATTTCTTTG
TTTTTTAGCTTCTTTTAAGTCACCTCTAACAATGAAATTGTGTAGATTCAAAAATAGAATTAATTCGTAA
TAAAAAGTCGAAAAAAATTGTGCTCCCTCCCCCCATTAATAATAATTCTATCCCAAAATCTACACAATGT
TCTGTGTACACTTCTTATGTTTTTTACTTCTGATAAATTTTTTTGAAACATCATAGAAAAAACCGCACAC
AAAATACCTTATCATATGTTACGTTTCAGTTTATGACCGCAATTTTTATTTCTTCGCACGTCTGGGCCTC
TCATGACGTCAAATCATGCTCATCGTGAAAAAGTTTTGGAGTATTTTTGGAATTTTTCAATCAAGTGAAA
GTTTATGAAATTAATTTTCCTGCTTTTGCTTTTTGGGGTTTCCCCTATTGTTTGTCAAGATTTCGAGGAC
GGCGTTTTTCTTGCTAAAATCACAAGTATTGATGAGCACGATGCAAGAAAGATCGGAAGAAGGTTTGGGT
TTGAGGCTCAGTGGAAGGTGAGTAGAAGTTGATAATTTGAAAGTGGAGTAGTGTCTATGGGGTTTTTGCC
TTAAATGACAGAATACATTCCCAATATACCAAACATAACTGTTTCCTACTAGTCGGCCGTACGGGCCCTT
TCGTCTCGCGCGTTTCGGTGATGACGGTGAAAACCTCTGACACATGCAGCTCCCGGAGACGGTCACAGCT
TGTCTGTAAGCGGATGCCGGGAGCAGACAAGCCCGTCAGGGCGCGTCAGCGGGTGTTGGCGGGTGTCGGG
GCTGGCTTAACTATGCGGCATCAGAGCAGATTGTACTGAGAGTGCACCATATGCGGTGTGAAATACCGCA
CAGATGCGTAAGGAGAAAATACCGCATCAGGCGGCCTTAAGGGCCTCGTGATACGCCTATTTTTATAGGT
TAATGTCATGATAATAATGGTTTCTTAGACGTCAGGTGGCACTTTTCGGGGAAATGTGCGCGGAACCCCT
ATTTGTTTATTTTTCTAAATACATTCAAATATGTATCCGCTCATGAGACAATAACCCTGATAAATGCTTC
AATAATATTGAAAAAGGAAGAGTATGAGTATTCAACATTTCCGTGTCGCCCTTATTCCCTTTTTTGCGGC
ATTTTGCCTTCCTGTTTTTGCTCACCCAGAAACGCTGGTGAAAGTAAAAGATGCTGAAGATCAGTTGGGT
GCACGAGTGGGTTACATCGAACTGGATCTCAACAGCGGTAAGATCCTTGAGAGTTTTCGCCCCGAAGAAC
GTTTTCCAATGATGAGCACTTTTAAAGTTCTGCTATGTGGCGCGGTATTATCCCGTATTGACGCCGGGCA
AGAGCAACTCGGTCGCCGCATACACTATTCTCAGAATGACTTGGTTGAGTACTCACCAGTCACAGAAAAG
CATCTTACGGATGGCATGACAGTAAGAGAATTATGCAGTGCTGCCATAACCATGAGTGATAACACTGCGG
CCAACTTACTTCTGACAACGATCGGAGGACCGAAGGAGCTAACCGCTTTTTTGCACAACATGGGGGATCA
TGTAACTCGCCTTGATCGTTGGGAACCGGAGCTGAATGAAGCCATACCAAACGACGAGCGTGACACCACG
ATGCCTGTAGCAATGGCAACAACGTTGCGCAAACTATTAACTGGCGAACTACTTACTCTAGCTTCCCGGC
AACAATTAATAGACTGGATGGAGGCGGATAAAGTTGCAGGACCACTTCTGCGCTCGGCCCTTCCGGCTGG
CTGGTTTATTGCTGATAAATCTGGAGCCGGTGAGCGTGGGTCTCGCGGTATCATTGCAGCACTGGGGCCA
GATGGTAAGCCCTCCCGTATCGTAGTTATCTACACGACGGGGAGTCAGGCAACTATGGATGAACGAAATA
GACAGATCGCTGAGATAGGTGCCTCACTGATTAAGCATTGGTAACTGTCAGACCAAGTTTACTCATATAT
ACTTTAGATTGATTTAAAACTTCATTTTTAATTTAAAAGGATCTAGGTGAAGATCCTTTTTGATAATCTC
ATGACCAAAATCCCTTAACGTGAGTTTTCGTTCCACTGAGCGTCAGACCCCGTAGAAAAGATCAAAGGAT
CTTCTTGAGATCCTTTTTTTCTGCGCGTAATCTGCTGCTTGCAAACAAAAAAACCACCGCTACCAGCGGT
GGTTTGTTTGCCGGATCAAGAGCTACCAACTCTTTTTCCGAAGGTAACTGGCTTCAGCAGAGCGCAGATA
CCAAATACTGTTCTTCTAGTGTAGCCGTAGTTAGGCCACCACTTCAAGAACTCTGTAGCACCGCCTACAT
ACCTCGCTCTGCTAATCCTGTTACCAGTGGCTGCTGCCAGTGGCGATAAGTCGTGTCTTACCGGGTTGGA
CTCAAGACGATAGTTACCGGATAAGGCGCAGCGGTCGGGCTGAACGGGGGGTTCGTGCACACAGCCCAGC
TTGGAGCGAACGACCTACACCGAACTGAGATACCTACAGCGTGAGCTATGAGAAAGCGCCACGCTTCCCG
AAGGGAGAAAGGCGGACAGGTATCCGGTAAGCGGCAGGGTCGGAACAGGAGAGCGCACGAGGGAGCTTCC
AGGGGGAAACGCCTGGTATCTTTATAGTCCTGTCGGGTTTCGCCACCTCTGACTTGAGCGTCGATTTTTG
TGATGCTCGTCAGGGGGGCGGAGCCTATGGAAAAACGCCAGCAACGCGGCCTTTTTACGGTTCCTGGCCT
TTTGCTGGCCTTTTGCTCACATGTTCTTTCCTGCGTTATCCCCTGATTCTGTGGATAACCGTATTACCGC
CTTTGAGTGAGCTGATACCGCTCGCCGCAGCCGAACGACCGAGCGCAGCGAGTCAGTGAGCGAGGAAGCG
GAAGAGCGCCCAATACGCAAACCGCCTCTCCCCGCGCGTTGGCCGATTCATTAATGCAGCTGGCACGACA
GGTTTCCCGACTGGAAAGCGGGCAGTGAGCGCAACGCAATTAATGTGAGTTAGCTCACTCATTAGGCACC
CCAGGCTTTACACTTTATGCTTCCGGCTCGTATGTTGTGTGGAATTGTGAGCGGATAACAATT
